>Addgene plasmid #32622 | GAPDH shRNA #2 | addgene partial sequence | sequence record 57517 | pBR322ori-F 5'-GGGAAACGCCTGGTATCTTT-3'
AGCGTCGATTTTTGTGATGCTCGTCAGGGGGGCGGAGCCTATGGAAAAACGCCAGCAACGCGGCCTTTTT
ACGGTTCCTGGCCTTTTGCTGGCCTTTTGCTCACATGTTCTTTCCTGCGTTATCCCCTGATTCTGTGGAT
AACCGTATTACCGCCTTTGAGTGAGCTGATACCGCTCGCCGCAGCCGAACGACCGAGCGCAGCGAGTCAG
TGAGCGAGGAAGCGGAAGAGCGCCCAATACGCAAACCGCCTCTCCCCGCGCGTTGGCCGATTCATTAATG
CAGCGGATCCATCGATAAAAAAGCTTACCGTGCTGACAACCGCATGCGGAACCAGCGCAAGGCATCTTCG
GATCTTCACAGCACGCGTAAGAGGGGAAGAAAGCTGCTAACCCCGCTATTCACCACCACTAGGCATCTGT
TTGTGTACCACCTTACATACATCTGTGGCTTCACTATGTAAGGTGGTACACAAACAGGCGCTCAGCAGCA
CCTCTCCGGAAGGCATCTTCCTCCAGCTAGCGAAGCTGCCCCGAGCCGGGACGCACTTTATGGTACCTAG
TATATGTGCTGCCGAAGCGAGCACGGACTAAGAGCATCGAGACTGCGGTATTTAAAGGCTCATCCTGCAA
GTTCTTTTAGAACACAGTGACTGTTCCGTTTCTTCCCACCAAAAGGCTCCGCTTAATAGCACATCTTGTT
AACTCTT
