>Addgene plasmid #32622 | GAPDH shRNA #2 | addgene partial sequence | sequence record 57518 | pCAGGS5 5'-ggttcggcttctggcgtgtgacc-3'
CTTCTTCTTTTTCCTACAGCTCCTGGGCAACGTGCTGGTTATTGTGCTGTCTCATCATTTTGGCAAAGAA
TTGATCCGATGGCCTCCTCCGAGGACGTCATCAAGGAGTTCATGCGCTTCAAGGTGCGCATGGAGGGCTC
CGTGAACGGCCACGAGTTCGAGATCGAGGGCGAGGGCGAGGGCCGCCCCTACGAGGGCACCCAGACCGCC
AAGCTGAAGGTGACCAAGGGCGGCCCCCTGCCCTTCGCCTGGGACATCCTGTCCCCTCAGTTCCAGTACG
GCTCCAAGGCCTACGTGAAGCACCCCGCCGACATCCCCGACTACTTGAAGCTGTCCTTCCCCGAGGGCTT
CAAGTGGGAGCGCGTGATGAACTTCGAGGACGGCGGCGTGGTGACCGTGACCCAGGACTCCTCCCTGCAG
GACGGCGAGTTCATCTACAAGGTGAAGCTGCGCGGCACCAACTTCCCCTCCGACGGCCCCGTAATGCAGA
AGAAGACCATGGGCTGGGAGGCCTCCACCGAGCGGATGTACCCCGAGGACGGCGCCCTGAAGGGCGAGAT
CAAGATGAGGCTGAAGCTGAAGGACGGCGGCCACTACGACGCCGAGGTCAAGACCACCTACATGGCCAAG
AAGCCCGTGCAGCTGCCCGGCGCCTACAAGACCGACATCAAGCTGGACATCACCTCCCACAACGAGGACT
ACACCATCGTGGAACAGTACGAGCGCGC
