[The description below was written by a language model from this plasmid's Addgene catalogue record.]
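Description:
GAPDH shRNA #2 is an RNA interference plasmid built on the pRFP RNAiC-1 backbone and carrying a short hairpin RNA directed against chicken (Gallus gallus) GAPDH. The hairpin-encoding insert was placed in the backbone by restriction cloning between NheI and MluI sites, both of which were preserved, so the hairpin cassette can in principle be excised or exchanged. The plasmid is propagated in E. coli under ampicillin selection. Its copy number is listed as unknown, and the record does not name the origin of replication.

No feature table accompanies the record, so the promoter driving the hairpin, any flanking microRNA-type scaffold, and other regulatory elements are not stated. The backbone name suggests that a red fluorescent protein marker is present to identify transfected or electroporated cells, but the record does not explicitly confirm this or describe how such a reporter would be expressed relative to the shRNA. The "#2" designation implies that it is one of several hairpins designed against the same transcript.

The construct is associated with a study of thyroid response element activity during retinal development, which points to use in chick retinal tissue. A hairpin against a housekeeping gene such as GAPDH would commonly serve as a control in knockdown experiments, for example to check the efficiency of the RNAi system or as a comparison for hairpins aimed at genes of interest. The record does not spell out its exact role.
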