Addgene plasmid #32622: GAPDH shRNA #2
Depositing lab: Connie Cepko. Depositing organization: Harvard Medical School. Publication: Analysis of thyroid response element activity during retinal development. Billings NA, Emerson MM, Cepko CL. PLoS One. 2010 . 5(10):e13739. 10.1371/journal.pone.0013739 PubMed 21060789.
Backbone
  Vector backbone: pRFP RNAiC-1
  Vector type: RNAi
Growth in bacteria
  Bacterial resistance: Ampicillin, 100 μg/mL
  Growth temperature: 37°C
  Growth strain: DH5alpha
  Copy number: Unknown
Gene/Insert
  Gene/Insert name: GAPDH shRNA #2
  gRNA/shRNA sequence: TCTGTTTGTGTACCACCTTACA
  Species: G. gallus (chicken)
  Cloning method: Restriction Enzyme; 5′ cloning site NheI (not destroyed); 3′ cloning site MluI (not destroyed)
  Sequencing primers: 5′ Unknown
Terms and licenses: Academic/Nonprofit Terms; Industry Terms: Not Available to Industry
How to cite: GAPDH shRNA #2 was a gift from Connie Cepko (Addgene plasmid # 32622 ; http://n2t.net/addgene:32622 ; RRID:Addgene_32622)
